Addgene plasmid #122351: pTV-mHdac1-tdiRFP670-PEST2
Purpose: Targeting vector for mouse Hdac1 to insert 2A-tdiRFP670-PEST into immediately upstream of stop codon.
Depositing lab: Hiroshi Ochiai. Publication: Genome-wide kinetic properties of transcriptional bursting in mouse embryonic stem cells. Ochiai H, Hayashi T, Umeda M, Yoshimura M, Harada A, Shimizu Y, Nakano K, Saitoh N, Liu Z, Yamamoto T, Okamura T, Ohkawa Y, Kimura H, Nikaido I. Sci Adv. 2020 Jun 17;6(25):eaaz6699. doi: 10.1126/sciadv.aaz6699. eCollection 2020 Jun. PubMed 32596448.
Backbone
  Vector backbone: pBSK
  Backbone size w/o insert (bp): 2850
  Total vector size (bp): 7129
  Vector type: Mouse Targeting
Growth in bacteria
  Bacterial resistance: Ampicillin, 100 μg/mL
  Growth temperature: 37°C
  Growth strain: DH5alpha
  Copy number: High Copy
Gene/Insert
  Gene/Insert name: 2A-tdiRFP-PEST with homology arms for Hdac1
  Species: Synthetic
  Insert size (bp): 4279
  Cloning method: Gibson Cloning
  Sequencing primers: 5′ M13-fwr; 3′ M13-rev
Terms and licenses: Academic/Nonprofit Terms; Industry Terms: Not Available to Industry
How to cite: pTV-mHdac1-tdiRFP670-PEST2 was a gift from Hiroshi Ochiai (Addgene plasmid # 122351 ; http://n2t.net/addgene:122351 ; RRID:Addgene_122351)
