[The description below was written by a language model from this plasmid's Addgene catalogue record and pLannotate feature annotations shown in this document.]
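Description:
pTV-mHdac1-tdiRFP670-PEST2 is a mouse gene-targeting (knock-in donor) plasmid built on a pBluescript-type (pBSK) backbone, about 7.1 kb in total. It is maintained in E. coli at high copy through a ColE1/pUC origin and selected with ampicillin via the bla gene. The backbone also retains the f1 origin, remnants of lacZα and the lac promoter/operator, and flanking T7 and T3 promoters. No mammalian promoter or drug-selection cassette is annotated, which fits a design in which the reporter relies on the endogenous locus for expression.

The roughly 4.3 kb insert, assembled by Gibson cloning, consists of mouse Hdac1 homology arms surrounding a 2A-tdiRFP670-PEST cassette intended to integrate immediately upstream of the Hdac1 stop codon. The feature table picks up a fragment of Hdac1 coding sequence within the 5′ arm. It then shows a loxP site, two tandem copies of the near-infrared, biliverdin-dependent fluorescent protein iRFP670 joined by a short linker (annotated by similarity to a tandem-dimer protein), a PEST degradation sequence derived from mouse ornithine decarboxylase, and a minimal FRT site ahead of the unannotated 3′ arm. The 2A element named in the record is not itself annotated. It would allow the reporter to be released as a separate polypeptide from HDAC1, while the PEST motif shortens reporter half-life so that fluorescence follows current expression more closely. The role of the single loxP and FRT sites is not stated.

The associated work concerns transcriptional bursting kinetics in mouse embryonic stem cells, so the likely use is generating an endogenous Hdac1 expression reporter allele. The depositor and sequencing-derived records differ by only two nucleotides and give the same annotation.
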