Features (pLannotate 1.2.2; 19 found; start..end, strand, type, name):
     30..458     -  rep_origin     f1 ori (sequence partly withheld): f1 bacteriophage origin of replication; arrow indicates direction of (+) strand synthesis
    463..618     -  CDS            lacZα (fragment): LacZα fragment of β-galactosidase; lacZ fragment
    626..644     +  promoter       T7 promoter: promoter for bacteriophage T7 RNA polymerase
    702..854     +  CDS            Hdac1 (fragment): HDAC1_MOUSE - Experimental evidence at protein level: Swiss-Prot protein existence level 1. Responsible for the deacetylation of lysine residues on the N-terminal part of the core histones (H2A, H2B, H3 and H4). Histone deacetylation gives a tag for epigenetic repression and plays an important role in transcriptional regulation, cell cycle progression and developmental events. Histone deacetylases act via the formation of large multiprotein complexes. Deacetylates SP proteins, SP1 and SP3, and regulates their function. Component of the BRG1-RB1-HDAC1 complex, which negatively regulates the CRE
   1654..1687    +  protein_bind   loxP: Cre-mediated recombination occurs in the 8-bp core sequence (GCATACAT). Cre recombinase
   1723..2655    +  CDS            iRFP670: iRFP670 is a basic (constitutively fluorescent) near ir fluorescent protein published in 2013, derived from Rhodopseudomonas palustris CGA009. It has low acid sensitivity. It requires the cofactor biliverdin for fluorescence.
   2656..2733    +  CDS            TDsmURFP (fragment): TDsmURFP is a basic (constitutively fluorescent) near ir fluorescent protein published in 2016, derived from Trichodesmium erythraeum IMS101. It requires the cofactor biliverdin for fluorescence.
   2725..3657    +  CDS            iRFP670: iRFP670 is a basic (constitutively fluorescent) near ir fluorescent protein published in 2013, derived from Rhodopseudomonas palustris CGA009. It has low acid sensitivity. It requires the cofactor biliverdin for fluorescence.
   3679..3798    +  CDS            hPEST: PEST degradation sequence from mouse ornithine decarboxylase human codon-optimized
   3801..3834    +  protein_bind   FRT (minimal): supports FLP-mediated excision but not integration (Turan and Bode, 2011) FLP recombinase from the Saccharomyces cerevisiae 2μ plasmid
   4905..4928    -  misc_feature   MCS (fragment): pBluescript multiple cloning site
   4941..4959    -  promoter       T3 promoter: promoter for bacteriophage T3 RNA polymerase
   5004..5020    -  protein_bind   lac operator: The lac repressor binds to the lac operator to inhibit transcription in E. coli. This inhibition can be relieved by adding lactose or isopropyl-β-D-thiogalactopyranoside (IPTG). lac repressor encoded by lacI
   5028..5058    -  promoter       lac promoter: promoter for the E. coli lac operon
   5073..5094    -  protein_bind   CAP binding site: CAP binding activates transcription in the presence of cAMP. E. coli catabolite activator protein
   5107..5199    -  CDS            lacI (fragment): lac repressor; lacI; The lac repressor binds to the lac operator to inhibit transcription in E. coli. This inhibition can be relieved by adding lactose or isopropyl-β-D-thiogalactopyranoside (IPTG).
   5382..5970    -  rep_origin     ori: high-copy-number ColE1/pMB1/pBR322/pUC origin of replication
   6141..7001    -  CDS            AmpR: β-lactamase; bla; confers resistance to ampicillin, carbenicillin, and related antibiotics
   7002..7106    -  promoter       AmpR promoter: bla
>Addgene plasmid #122351 | pTV-mHdac1-tdiRFP670-PEST2 | depositor full sequence | sequence record 233466 | pTV-mHdac1-tdiRFP670-PEST2 sequence 7129 bps
CTAAATTGTAAGCGTTAATATTTTGTTAAAATTCGCGTTAAATTTTTGTTAAATCAGCTCATTTTTTAAC
CAATAGGCCGAAATCGGCAAAATCCCTTATAAATCAAAAGAATAGACCGAGATAGGGT
[37 nt withheld, positions 129-165]
AAAGAACGTGGACTCCAACGTCAAAGG
[49 nt withheld, positions 193-241]
T
[91 nt withheld, positions 243-333]
G
[124 nt withheld, positions 335-458]
CCCATTCGCCATTCAGGCTGCGCAACTGTTGGGAAGGGCGATCGGTGCGGGCCTCTTCGCTATTACGCCA
GCTGGCGAAAGGGGGATGTGCTGCAAGGCGATTAAGTTGGGTAACGCCAGGGTTTTCCCAGTCACGACGT
TGTAAAACGACGGCCAGTGAGCGCGCGTAATACGACTCACTATAGGGCGAATTGGGTACCCCCCTTGCTC
TCATACCAATGTTTCTCTCTCTGCTGCCTCCCAGTCTGCTCCTCTGACAAACGCATTGCCTGTGAGGAAG
AGTTCTCGGACTCAGATGAGGAGGGAGAAGGTGGTCGCAAGAACTCTTCTAACTTCAAAAAAGCCAAAAG
AGTTAAAACAGAGGATGAGAAAGAGAAAGATCCTGAAGAGAAAAAAGGTGAGTTTGGATTAGATCAGGAA
GGAGCTGACCCAGACCCAGCCAGCTCCTTTGGAGCTTAAACTGGAGGTTTGAGTCTTGAGTCTTTCAGTG
GCTCCTAGAGGTGGTGAGAACCACAGAACAGTGACAGTGACACTCTTGGTCTCTGCTGGCTGACTGACCC
TGGCTCACATACCACCCAAGCCCTTTTCCCAGTTTCCCAGGGGGCTGCCTCTGCCTGTGTTCTTGCTGAA
ACAGGCTGGGAAACCGGTCTGACCTGTTTTCAGCCAACCTCACCAGAGGACCTGGGATAGGCTTTTCTCA
TTTTTCTATAACCAGTGAACTGTGGTATTGAAGAAGGGGTTTCAGGATAGAGGAGTCCGACTACCTGAGA
AGCCTTCAAGCATACCTGTTCTCTTATTTTCTAGAAGTCACAGAAGAAGAGAAAACCAAGGAGGAGAAGC
CAGAAGCCAAAGGGTGAGGAAAGGGGCTGGTGGCTCTCTGTAGCACTAGAGCATCATCACCTTCTGTGTC
CTACCTCTGTGAGAGGGAAGGAAGAGCAGGGACAGCTGCTGGTCCAGCCTACAGAGAGAGGCCTCTTTAA
GGGTGGAGTCTGTATGTCTCTGCCCAGTTCCCAGCAGTCACCTGGGCAGCCAGGGTCTATGGAAGTCACT
ATAGCCATGTTTGTGCTTCAGGGCCACTAGCATGAGTTTTCTCATGCCTGTCTGTTCTCTCTGCAGGGTC
AATGAGGAAGTTAAACTGGCCGAGGGAAGAGGTAGCCTGCTAACTTGCGGGGACGTAGAGGAAAATCCTG
GTCCCATAACTTCGTATAGCATACATTATACGAAGTTATCAATGGGCCCAAAAAAGAAAAGAAAAGTTGA
ATTCATGGCCAGAAAAGTGGACCTGACCAGTTGTGACCGAGAGCCGATACACATTCCTGGCTCTATCCAG
CCATGTGGGTGTTTGCTGGCCTGCGATGCCCAGGCAGTCAGGATTACTCGAATTACCGAAAATGCGGGTG
CCTTCTTTGGCCGTGAAACGCCCCGTGTCGGCGAACTCTTAGCCGATTATTTCGGAGAAACCGAGGCTCA
CGCACTTAGGAACGCACTGGCGCAATCAAGCGATCCCAAACGCCCTGCTCTCATCTTTGGGTGGAGAGAT
GGACTGACAGGCCGTACTTTCGACATAAGCCTTCACCGGCATGACGGAACCAGTATAATTGAGTTTGAAC
CGGCCGCCGCTGAGCAAGCAGACAACCCCCTTCGCCTGACCAGACAAATTATCGCCCGCACTAAGGAGCT
GAAATCGCTGGAAGAAATGGCCGCTCGTGTTCCCAGGTATCTTCAGGCAATGCTGGGTTATCATAGGGTA
ATGCTCTACAGATTCGCCGACGATGGCTCTGGTATGGTAATAGGGGAGGCCAAGCGATCCGACCTGGAGT
CTTTTCTGGGGCAGCATTTCCCCGCATCTCTAGTACCCCAGCAGGCAAGGCTTTTGTACCTCAAGAATGC
CATCCGCGTGGTATCGGACTCCCGCGGTATTAGTAGCAGGATCGTTCCAGAACACGACGCCTCTGGAGCT
GCGCTGGATCTGTCTTTCGCTCACCTCCGATCTATCAGCCCTTGTCATTTAGAGTTTCTGCGAAATATGG
GGGTCAGCGCAAGTATGTCCCTGAGCATAATAATCGATGGAACACTATGGGGCCTAATAATTTGCCATCA
TTACGAACCTAGAGCAGTACCAATGGCACAGCGAGTGGCCGCCGAAATGTTCGCCGATTTTTTGTCTCTT
CATTTTACTGCCGCTCACCATCAGCGCGGCCACGGGACTGGCTCGACAGGTTCTGGCAGTAGTGGGACTG
CTTCATCAGAAGATAATAACATGGCCATGGCCAGAAAAGTGGACCTGACCAGTTGTGACCGAGAGCCGAT
ACACATTCCTGGCTCTATCCAGCCATGTGGGTGTTTGCTGGCCTGCGATGCCCAGGCAGTCAGGATTACT
CGAATTACCGAAAATGCGGGTGCCTTCTTTGGCCGTGAAACGCCCCGTGTCGGCGAACTCTTAGCCGATT
ATTTCGGAGAAACCGAGGCTCACGCACTTAGGAACGCACTGGCGCAATCAAGCGATCCCAAACGCCCTGC
TCTCATCTTTGGGTGGAGAGATGGACTGACAGGCCGTACTTTCGACATAAGCCTTCACCGGCATGACGGA
ACCAGTATAATTGAGTTTGAACCGGCCGCCGCTGAGCAAGCAGACAACCCCCTTCGCCTGACCAGACAAA
TTATCGCCCGCACTAAGGAGCTGAAATCGCTGGAAGAAATGGCCGCTCGTGTTCCCAGGTATCTTCAGGC
AATGCTGGGTTATCATAGGGTAATGCTCTACAGATTCGCCGACGATGGCTCTGGTATGGTAATAGGGGAG
GCCAAGCGATCCGACCTGGAGTCTTTTCTGGGGCAGCATTTCCCCGCATCTCTAGTACCCCAGCAGGCAA
GGCTTTTGTACCTCAAGAATGCCATCCGCGTGGTATCGGACTCCCGCGGTATTAGTAGCAGGATCGTTCC
AGAACACGACGCCTCTGGAGCTGCGCTGGATCTGTCTTTCGCTCACCTCCGATCTATCAGCCCTTGTCAT
TTAGAGTTTCTGCGAAATATGGGGGTCAGCGCAAGTATGTCCCTGAGCATAATAATCGATGGAACACTAT
GGGGCCTAATAATTTGCCATCATTACGAACCTAGAGCAGTACCAATGGCACAGCGAGTGGCCGCCGAAAT
GTTCGCCGATTTTTTGTCTCTTCATTTTACTGCCGCTCACCATCAGCGCGGATCCGCGTTTAAACTCGAG
TCTCACGGCTTCCCTCCCGAGGTGGAGGAGCAGGCCGCCGGCACCCTGCCCATGAGCTGCGCCCAGGAGA
GCGGCATGGATAGACACCCTGCTGCTTGCGCCAGCGCCAGGATCAACGTCTTGAAGTTCCTATTCTCTAG
AAAGTATAGGAACTTCTAGTGAGCAAGGTCTGCAGCCCCATCTTCTCCCCAAGTTCCTCACTTCTCAGAT
TTTATATTTTCTATTCCTCTGTGTATTTATATAAAATATATTAACTATAACGTCCCCAGGGACCAGAGCA
CAGGGCAGTGGTGCTAGGAGGGCTCTTCCCAGAGCGACCTTGTCCATCCTGCCACCCCCCTCCCCCCATT
TGCGTGGAAAGAAAACAACCAGAAGAGAAAAATCCTGAACTGCCAAGTGCCTGCTTAGGAGCTCTGCTAA
GATGCCCCTGTTAAACTTTTTAGGAGGGGTCTGGGTCTCCTAGGACCCCTTTTCAGGCTTGGGTAATAGC
AGCCATTTTTAGATTGGTTCTGTTTATACCTTCCCACCCATCTTGGGCAAACAAAAAAACTTATATTGCC
TGTCTTCCCCCAATTCTGTAGGTGGAGGTTGATAGCCTAGCTTCCTTTTTGAGATATTTTCATTTTGTGA
AACTCTTTGTAATAAAACAGCTCATTTCTATACCCTCGGCCCTGGTTGGTTTAAGTTCTTCCCCGTCTCT
TGTGGGGCGTCACTTGCAGACCTACCTGCCTTTGTCCTCCAGGTAGGTGCAGTCCTCTTACCCACACCCC
AGAAGACCACTCAATGAAACATCACTAAAGGGACGACATTTATTCCTTTTCCAAATGTTACAGTAAATCC
GGGTGGAAGAATGGTTTTAGCAGTTAGAAAAAAAAAAAGTACAAATCTGGGGTTTGGCCATTAAAAGTTA
TTTACAACAATGGGAGGGGGAAAAAAAAAGACAACAAGAAGTTGTTTCACATTACAGACCTCCCTCCCTC
CTGAAGCCTAACACTTGCTTATCAAGTCAGAGACATGGTTGATTTCACAAGCTGGAGGTTTGAACTTGAG
TAAGACATTTATAAAAACCCAGATGGGGCAATGTCCTCCCCAGCCCAGGTGCCACTAGGCACAGCACAAG
AGACTAAGAATTCAACAGGGGAAAGGCTGGACACTCAGGGTTTGGGAGTATAAGCCCCCACTTCTGGCTC
AGGGGGTTGAGAAGCAGGATAAACAAAACGAACTTGGCGGCCGCCACCGCGGTGGAGCTCCAGCTTTTGT
TCCCTTTAGTGAGGGTTAATTGCGCGCTTGGCGTAATCATGGTCATAGCTGTTTCCTGTGTGAAATTGTT
ATCCGCTCACAATTCCACACAACATACGAGCCGGAAGCATAAAGTGTAAAGCCTGGGGTGCCTAATGAGT
GAGCTAACTCACATTAATTGCGTTGCGCTCACTGCCCGCTTTCCAGTCGGGAAACCTGTCGTGCCAGCTG
CATTAATGAATCGGCCAACGCGCGGGGAGAGGCGGTTTGCGTATTGGGCGCTCTTCCGCTTCCTCGCTCA
CTGACTCGCTGCGCTCGGTCGTTCGGCTGCGGCGAGCGGTATCAGCTCACTCAAAGGCGGTAATACGGTT
ATCCACAGAATCAGGGGATAACGCAGGAAAGAACATGTGAGCAAAAGGCCAGCAAAAGGCCAGGAACCGT
AAAAAGGCCGCGTTGCTGGCGTTTTTCCATAGGCTCCGCCCCCCTGACGAGCATCACAAAAATCGACGCT
CAAGTCAGAGGTGGCGAAACCCGACAGGACTATAAAGATACCAGGCGTTTCCCCCTGGAAGCTCCCTCGT
GCGCTCTCCTGTTCCGACCCTGCCGCTTACCGGATACCTGTCCGCCTTTCTCCCTTCGGGAAGCGTGGCG
CTTTCTCATAGCTCACGCTGTAGGTATCTCAGTTCGGTGTAGGTCGTTCGCTCCAAGCTGGGCTGTGTGC
ACGAACCCCCCGTTCAGCCCGACCGCTGCGCCTTATCCGGTAACTATCGTCTTGAGTCCAACCCGGTAAG
ACACGACTTATCGCCACTGGCAGCAGCCACTGGTAACAGGATTAGCAGAGCGAGGTATGTAGGCGGTGCT
ACAGAGTTCTTGAAGTGGTGGCCTAACTACGGCTACACTAGAAGGACAGTATTTGGTATCTGCGCTCTGC
TGAAGCCAGTTACCTTCGGAAAAAGAGTTGGTAGCTCTTGATCCGGCAAACAAACCACCGCTGGTAGCGG
TGGTTTTTTTGTTTGCAAGCAGCAGATTACGCGCAGAAAAAAAGGATCTCAAGAAGATCCTTTGATCTTT
TCTACGGGGTCTGACGCTCAGTGGAACGAAAACTCACGTTAAGGGATTTTGGTCATGAGATTATCAAAAA
GGATCTTCACCTAGATCCTTTTAAATTAAAAATGAAGTTTTAAATCAATCTAAAGTATATATGAGTAAAC
TTGGTCTGACAGTTACCAATGCTTAATCAGTGAGGCACCTATCTCAGCGATCTGTCTATTTCGTTCATCC
ATAGTTGCCTGACTCCCCGTCGTGTAGATAACTACGATACGGGAGGGCTTACCATCTGGCCCCAGTGCTG
CAATGATACCGCGGCTGCCACGCTCACCGGCTCCAGATTTATCAGCAATAAACCAGCCAGCCGGAAGGGC
CGAGCGCAGAAGTGGTCCTGCAACTTTATCCGCCTCCATCCAGTCTATTAATTGTTGCCGGGAAGCTAGA
GTAAGTAGTTCGCCAGTTAATAGTTTGCGCAACGTTGTTGCCATTGCTACAGGCATCGTGGTGTCACGCT
CGTCGTTTGGTATGGCTTCATTCAGCTCCGGTTCCCAACGATCAAGGCGAGTTACATGATCCCCCATGTT
GTGCAAAAAAGCGGTTAGCTCCTTCGGTCCTCCGATCGTTGTCAGAAGTAAGTTGGCCGCAGTGTTATCA
CTCATGGTTATGGCAGCACTGCATAATTCTCTTACTGTCATGCCATCCGTAAGATGCTTTTCTGTGACTG
GTGAGTACTCAACCAAGTCATTCTGAGAATAGTGTATGCGGCGACCGAGTTGCTCTTGCCCGGCGTCAAT
ACGGGATAATACCGCGCCACATAGCAGAACTTTAAAAGTGCTCATCATTGGAAAACGTTCTTCGGGGCGA
AAACTCTCAAGGATCTTACCGCTGTTGAGATCCAGTTCGATGTAACCCACTCGTGCACCCAACTGATCTT
CAGCATCTTTTACTTTCACCAGCGTTTCTGGGTGAGCAAAAACAGGAAGGCAAAATGCCGCAAAAAAGGG
AATAAGGGCGACACGGAAATGTTGAATACTCATACTCTTCCTTTTTCAATATTATTGAAGCATTTATCAG
GGTTATTGTCTCATGAGCGGATACATATTTGAATGTATTTAGAAAAATAAACAAATAGGGGTTCCGCGCA
CATTTCCCCGAAAAGTGCCAC
