Features (pLannotate 1.2.2; 19 found; start..end, strand, type, name):
     30..458     -  rep_origin     f1 ori (sequence partly withheld): f1 bacteriophage origin of replication; arrow indicates direction of (+) strand synthesis
    463..618     -  CDS            lacZα (fragment): LacZα fragment of β-galactosidase; lacZ fragment
    626..644     +  promoter       T7 promoter: promoter for bacteriophage T7 RNA polymerase
    702..854     +  CDS            Hdac1 (fragment): HDAC1_MOUSE - Experimental evidence at protein level: Swiss-Prot protein existence level 1. Responsible for the deacetylation of lysine residues on the N-terminal part of the core histones (H2A, H2B, H3 and H4). Histone deacetylation gives a tag for epigenetic repression and plays an important role in transcriptional regulation, cell cycle progression and developmental events. Histone deacetylases act via the formation of large multiprotein complexes. Deacetylates SP proteins, SP1 and SP3, and regulates their function. Component of the BRG1-RB1-HDAC1 complex, which negatively regulates the CRE
   1654..1687    +  protein_bind   loxP: Cre-mediated recombination occurs in the 8-bp core sequence (GCATACAT). Cre recombinase
   1723..2655    +  CDS            iRFP670: iRFP670 is a basic (constitutively fluorescent) near ir fluorescent protein published in 2013, derived from Rhodopseudomonas palustris CGA009. It has low acid sensitivity. It requires the cofactor biliverdin for fluorescence.
   2656..2733    +  CDS            TDsmURFP (fragment): TDsmURFP is a basic (constitutively fluorescent) near ir fluorescent protein published in 2016, derived from Trichodesmium erythraeum IMS101. It requires the cofactor biliverdin for fluorescence.
   2725..3657    +  CDS            iRFP670: iRFP670 is a basic (constitutively fluorescent) near ir fluorescent protein published in 2013, derived from Rhodopseudomonas palustris CGA009. It has low acid sensitivity. It requires the cofactor biliverdin for fluorescence.
   3679..3798    +  CDS            hPEST: PEST degradation sequence from mouse ornithine decarboxylase human codon-optimized
   3801..3834    +  protein_bind   FRT (minimal): supports FLP-mediated excision but not integration (Turan and Bode, 2011) FLP recombinase from the Saccharomyces cerevisiae 2μ plasmid
   4904..4927    -  misc_feature   MCS (fragment): pBluescript multiple cloning site
   4940..4958    -  promoter       T3 promoter: promoter for bacteriophage T3 RNA polymerase
   5003..5019    -  protein_bind   lac operator: The lac repressor binds to the lac operator to inhibit transcription in E. coli. This inhibition can be relieved by adding lactose or isopropyl-β-D-thiogalactopyranoside (IPTG). lac repressor encoded by lacI
   5027..5057    -  promoter       lac promoter: promoter for the E. coli lac operon
   5072..5093    -  protein_bind   CAP binding site: CAP binding activates transcription in the presence of cAMP. E. coli catabolite activator protein
   5106..5198    -  CDS            lacI (fragment): lac repressor; lacI; The lac repressor binds to the lac operator to inhibit transcription in E. coli. This inhibition can be relieved by adding lactose or isopropyl-β-D-thiogalactopyranoside (IPTG).
   5381..5969    -  rep_origin     ori: high-copy-number ColE1/pMB1/pBR322/pUC origin of replication
   6140..7000    -  CDS            AmpR: β-lactamase; bla; confers resistance to ampicillin, carbenicillin, and related antibiotics
   7001..7104    -  promoter       AmpR promoter: bla
>Addgene plasmid #122351 | pTV-mHdac1-tdiRFP670-PEST2 | addgene full sequence | sequence record 238329 | Addgene NGS Result
CTAAATTGTAAGCGTTAATATTTTGTTAAAATTCGCGTTAAATTTTTGTTAAATCAGCTCATTTTTTAAC
CAATAGGCCGAAATCGGCAAAATCCCTTATAAATCAAAAGAATAGACCGAGATAGGGT
[37 nt withheld, positions 129-165]
AAAGAACGTGGACTCCAACGTCAAAGG
[49 nt withheld, positions 193-241]
T
[91 nt withheld, positions 243-333]
G
[124 nt withheld, positions 335-458]
CCCATTCGCCATTCAGGCTGCGCAACTGTTGGGAAGGGCGATCGGTGCGGGCCTCTTCGCTATTACGCCA
GCTGGCGAAAGGGGGATGTGCTGCAAGGCGATTAAGTTGGGTAACGCCAGGGTTTTCCCAGTCACGACGT
TGTAAAACGACGGCCAGTGAGCGCGCGTAATACGACTCACTATAGGGCGAATTGGGTACCCCCCTTGCTC
TCATACCAATGTTTCTCTCTCTGCTGCCTCCCAGTCTGCTCCTCTGACAAACGCATTGCCTGTGAGGAAG
AGTTCTCGGACTCAGATGAGGAGGGAGAAGGTGGTCGCAAGAACTCTTCTAACTTCAAAAAAGCCAAAAG
AGTTAAAACAGAGGATGAGAAAGAGAAAGATCCTGAAGAGAAAAAAGGTGAGTTTGGATTAGATCAGGAA
GGAGCTGACCCAGACCCAGCCAGCTCCTTTGGAGCTTAAACTGGAGGTTTGAGTCTTGAGTCTTTCAGTG
GCTCCTAGAGGTGGTGAGAACCACAGAACAGTGACAGTGACACTCTTGGTCTCTGCTGGCTGACTGACCC
TGGCTCACATACCACCCAAGCCTTTTTCCCAGTTTCCCAGGGGGCTGCCTCTGCCTGTGTTCTTGCTGAA
ACAGGCTGGGAAACCGGTCTGACCTGTTTTCAGCCAACCTCACCAGAGGACCTGGGATAGGCTTTTCTCA
TTTTTCTATAACCAGTGAACTGTGGTATTGAAGAAGGGGTTTCAGGATAGAGGAGTCCGACTACCTGAGA
AGCCTTCAAGCATACCTGTTCTCTTATTTTCTAGAAGTCACAGAAGAAGAGAAAACCAAGGAGGAGAAGC
CAGAAGCCAAAGGGTGAGGAAAGGGGCTGGTGGCTCTCTGTAGCACTAGAGCATCATCACCTTCTGTGTC
CTACCTCTGTGAGAGGGAAGGAAGAGCAGGGACAGCTGCTGGTCCAGCCTACAGAGAGAGGCCTCTTTAA
GGGTGGAGTCTGTATGTCTCTGCCCAGTTCCCAGCAGTCACCTGGGCAGCCAGGGTCTATGGAAGTCACT
ATAGCCATGTTTGTGCTTCAGGGCCACTAGCATGAGTTTTCTCATGCCTGTCTGTTCTCTCTGCAGGGTC
AATGAGGAAGTTAAACTGGCCGAGGGAAGAGGTAGCCTGCTAACTTGCGGGGACGTAGAGGAAAATCCTG
GTCCCATAACTTCGTATAGCATACATTATACGAAGTTATCAATGGGCCCAAAAAAGAAAAGAAAAGTTGA
ATTCATGGCCAGAAAAGTGGACCTGACCAGTTGTGACCGAGAGCCGATACACATTCCTGGCTCTATCCAG
CCATGTGGGTGTTTGCTGGCCTGCGATGCCCAGGCAGTCAGGATTACTCGAATTACCGAAAATGCGGGTG
CCTTCTTTGGCCGTGAAACGCCCCGTGTCGGCGAACTCTTAGCCGATTATTTCGGAGAAACCGAGGCTCA
CGCACTTAGGAACGCACTGGCGCAATCAAGCGATCCCAAACGCCCTGCTCTCATCTTTGGGTGGAGAGAT
GGACTGACAGGCCGTACTTTCGACATAAGCCTTCACCGGCATGACGGAACCAGTATAATTGAGTTTGAAC
CGGCCGCCGCTGAGCAAGCAGACAACCCCCTTCGCCTGACCAGACAAATTATCGCCCGCACTAAGGAGCT
GAAATCGCTGGAAGAAATGGCCGCTCGTGTTCCCAGGTATCTTCAGGCAATGCTGGGTTATCATAGGGTA
ATGCTCTACAGATTCGCCGACGATGGCTCTGGTATGGTAATAGGGGAGGCCAAGCGATCCGACCTGGAGT
CTTTTCTGGGGCAGCATTTCCCCGCATCTCTAGTACCCCAGCAGGCAAGGCTTTTGTACCTCAAGAATGC
CATCCGCGTGGTATCGGACTCCCGCGGTATTAGTAGCAGGATCGTTCCAGAACACGACGCCTCTGGAGCT
GCGCTGGATCTGTCTTTCGCTCACCTCCGATCTATCAGCCCTTGTCATTTAGAGTTTCTGCGAAATATGG
GGGTCAGCGCAAGTATGTCCCTGAGCATAATAATCGATGGAACACTATGGGGCCTAATAATTTGCCATCA
TTACGAACCTAGAGCAGTACCAATGGCACAGCGAGTGGCCGCCGAAATGTTCGCCGATTTTTTGTCTCTT
CATTTTACTGCCGCTCACCATCAGCGCGGCCACGGGACTGGCTCGACAGGTTCTGGCAGTAGTGGGACTG
CTTCATCAGAAAATAATAACATGGCCATGGCCAGAAAAGTGGACCTGACCAGTTGTGACCGAGAGCCGAT
ACACATTCCTGGCTCTATCCAGCCATGTGGGTGTTTGCTGGCCTGCGATGCCCAGGCAGTCAGGATTACT
CGAATTACCGAAAATGCGGGTGCCTTCTTTGGCCGTGAAACGCCCCGTGTCGGCGAACTCTTAGCCGATT
ATTTCGGAGAAACCGAGGCTCACGCACTTAGGAACGCACTGGCGCAATCAAGCGATCCCAAACGCCCTGC
TCTCATCTTTGGGTGGAGAGATGGACTGACAGGCCGTACTTTCGACATAAGCCTTCACCGGCATGACGGA
ACCAGTATAATTGAGTTTGAACCGGCCGCCGCTGAGCAAGCAGACAACCCCCTTCGCCTGACCAGACAAA
TTATCGCCCGCACTAAGGAGCTGAAATCGCTGGAAGAAATGGCCGCTCGTGTTCCCAGGTATCTTCAGGC
AATGCTGGGTTATCATAGGGTAATGCTCTACAGATTCGCCGACGATGGCTCTGGTATGGTAATAGGGGAG
GCCAAGCGATCCGACCTGGAGTCTTTTCTGGGGCAGCATTTCCCCGCATCTCTAGTACCCCAGCAGGCAA
GGCTTTTGTACCTCAAGAATGCCATCCGCGTGGTATCGGACTCCCGCGGTATTAGTAGCAGGATCGTTCC
AGAACACGACGCCTCTGGAGCTGCGCTGGATCTGTCTTTCGCTCACCTCCGATCTATCAGCCCTTGTCAT
TTAGAGTTTCTGCGAAATATGGGGGTCAGCGCAAGTATGTCCCTGAGCATAATAATCGATGGAACACTAT
GGGGCCTAATAATTTGCCATCATTACGAACCTAGAGCAGTACCAATGGCACAGCGAGTGGCCGCCGAAAT
GTTCGCCGATTTTTTGTCTCTTCATTTTACTGCCGCTCACCATCAGCGCGGATCCGCGTTTAAACTCGAG
TCTCACGGCTTCCCTCCCGAGGTGGAGGAGCAGGCCGCCGGCACCCTGCCCATGAGCTGCGCCCAGGAGA
GCGGCATGGATAGACACCCTGCTGCTTGCGCCAGCGCCAGGATCAACGTCTTGAAGTTCCTATTCTCTAG
AAAGTATAGGAACTTCTAGTGAGCAAGGTCTGCAGCCCCATCTTCTCCCCAAGTTCCTCACTTCTCAGAT
TTTATATTTTCTATTCCTCTGTGTATTTATATAAAATATATTAACTATAACGTCCCCAGGGACCAGAGCA
CAGGGCAGTGGTGCTAGGAGGGCTCTTCCCAGAGCGACCTTGTCCATCCTGCCACCCCCCTCCCCCCATT
TGCGTGGAAAGAAAACAACCAGAAGAGAAAAATCCTGAACTGCCAAGTGCCTGCTTAGGAGCTCTGCTAA
GATGCCCCTGTTAAACTTTTTAGGAGGGGTCTGGGTCTCCTAGGACCCCTTTTCAGGCTTGGGTAATAGC
AGCCATTTTTAGATTGGTTCTGTTTATACCTTCCCACCCATCTTGGGCAAACAAAAAAACTTATATTGCC
TGTCTTCCCCCAATTCTGTAGGTGGAGGTTGATAGCCTAGCTTCCTTTTTGAGATATTTTCATTTTGTGA
AACTCTTTGTAATAAAACAGCTCATTTCTATACCCTCGGCCCTGGTTGGTTTAAGTTCTTCCCCGTCTCT
TGTGGGGCGTCACTTGCAGACCTACCTGCCTTTGTCCTCCAGGTAGGTGCAGTCCTCTTACCCACACCCC
AGAAGACCACTCAATGAAACATCACTAAAGGGACGACATTTATTCCTTTTCCAAATGTTACAGTAAATCC
GGGTGGAAGAATGGTTTTAGCAGTTAGAAAAAAAAAAGTACAAATCTGGGGTTTGGCCATTAAAAGTTAT
TTACAACAATGGGAGGGGGAAAAAAAAAGACAACAAGAAGTTGTTTCACATTACAGACCTCCCTCCCTCC
TGAAGCCTAACACTTGCTTATCAAGTCAGAGACATGGTTGATTTCACAAGCTGGAGGTTTGAACTTGAGT
AAGACATTTATAAAAACCCAGATGGGGCAATGTCCTCCCCAGCCCAGGTGCCACTAGGCACAGCACAAGA
GACTAAGAATTCAACAGGGGAAAGGCTGGACACTCAGGGTTTGGGAGTATAAGCCCCCACTTCTGGCTCA
GGGGGTTGAGAAGCAGGATAAACAAAACGAACTTGGCGGCCGCCACCGCGGTGGAGCTCCAGCTTTTGTT
CCCTTTAGTGAGGGTTAATTGCGCGCTTGGCGTAATCATGGTCATAGCTGTTTCCTGTGTGAAATTGTTA
TCCGCTCACAATTCCACACAACATACGAGCCGGAAGCATAAAGTGTAAAGCCTGGGGTGCCTAATGAGTG
AGCTAACTCACATTAATTGCGTTGCGCTCACTGCCCGCTTTCCAGTCGGGAAACCTGTCGTGCCAGCTGC
ATTAATGAATCGGCCAACGCGCGGGGAGAGGCGGTTTGCGTATTGGGCGCTCTTCCGCTTCCTCGCTCAC
TGACTCGCTGCGCTCGGTCGTTCGGCTGCGGCGAGCGGTATCAGCTCACTCAAAGGCGGTAATACGGTTA
TCCACAGAATCAGGGGATAACGCAGGAAAGAACATGTGAGCAAAAGGCCAGCAAAAGGCCAGGAACCGTA
AAAAGGCCGCGTTGCTGGCGTTTTTCCATAGGCTCCGCCCCCCTGACGAGCATCACAAAAATCGACGCTC
AAGTCAGAGGTGGCGAAACCCGACAGGACTATAAAGATACCAGGCGTTTCCCCCTGGAAGCTCCCTCGTG
CGCTCTCCTGTTCCGACCCTGCCGCTTACCGGATACCTGTCCGCCTTTCTCCCTTCGGGAAGCGTGGCGC
TTTCTCATAGCTCACGCTGTAGGTATCTCAGTTCGGTGTAGGTCGTTCGCTCCAAGCTGGGCTGTGTGCA
CGAACCCCCCGTTCAGCCCGACCGCTGCGCCTTATCCGGTAACTATCGTCTTGAGTCCAACCCGGTAAGA
CACGACTTATCGCCACTGGCAGCAGCCACTGGTAACAGGATTAGCAGAGCGAGGTATGTAGGCGGTGCTA
CAGAGTTCTTGAAGTGGTGGCCTAACTACGGCTACACTAGAAGAACAGTATTTGGTATCTGCGCTCTGCT
GAAGCCAGTTACCTTCGGAAAAAGAGTTGGTAGCTCTTGATCCGGCAAACAAACCACCGCTGGTAGCGGT
GGTTTTTTTGTTTGCAAGCAGCAGATTACGCGCAGAAAAAAAGGATCTCAAGAAGATCCTTTGATCTTTT
CTACGGGGTCTGACGCTCAGTGGAACGAAAACTCACGTTAAGGGATTTTGGTCATGAGATTATCAAAAAG
GATCTTCACCTAGATCCTTTTAAATTAAAAATGAAGTTTTAAATCAATCTAAAGTATATATGAGTAAACT
TGGTCTGACAGTTACCAATGCTTAATCAGTGAGGCACCTATCTCAGCGATCTGTCTATTTCGTTCATCCA
TAGTTGCCTGACTCCCCGTCGTGTAGATAACTACGATACGGGAGGGCTTACCATCTGGCCCCAGTGCTGC
AATGATACCGCGGCTGCCACGCTCACCGGCTCCAGATTTATCAGCAATAAACCAGCCAGCCGGAAGGGCC
GAGCGCAGAAGTGGTCCTGCAACTTTATCCGCCTCCATCCAGTCTATTAATTGTTGCCGGGAAGCTAGAG
TAAGTAGTTCGCCAGTTAATAGTTTGCGCAACGTTGTTGCCATTGCTACAGGCATCGTGGTGTCACGCTC
GTCGTTTGGTATGGCTTCATTCAGCTCCGGTTCCCAACGATCAAGGCGAGTTACATGATCCCCCATGTTG
TGCAAAAAAGCGGTTAGCTCCTTCGGTCCTCCGATCGTTGTCAGAAGTAAGTTGGCCGCAGTGTTATCAC
TCATGGTTATGGCAGCACTGCATAATTCTCTTACTGTCATGCCATCCGTAAGATGCTTTTCTGTGACTGG
TGAGTACTCAACCAAGTCATTCTGAGAATAGTGTATGCGGCGACCGAGTTGCTCTTGCCCGGCGTCAATA
CGGGATAATACCGCGCCACATAGCAGAACTTTAAAAGTGCTCATCATTGGAAAACGTTCTTCGGGGCGAA
AACTCTCAAGGATCTTACCGCTGTTGAGATCCAGTTCGATGTAACCCACTCGTGCACCCAACTGATCTTC
AGCATCTTTTACTTTCACCAGCGTTTCTGGGTGAGCAAAAACAGGAAGGCAAAATGCCGCAAAAAAGGGA
ATAAGGGCGACACGGAAATGTTGAATACTCATACTCTTCCTTTTCAATATTATTGAAGCATTTATCAGGG
TTATTGTCTCATGAGCGGATACATATTTGAATGTATTTAGAAAAATAAACAAATAGGGATTCCGCGCACA
TTTCCCCGAAAAGTGCCAC
